Addgene plasmid #132170: pDONR221_SLC5A4
Purpose: Gateway entry clone with codon-optimized ORF sequence for subcloning into custom expression vectors
Depositing lab: RESOLUTE Consortium & Giulio Superti-Furga. Depositing organization: CeMM Research Center for Molecular Medicine. Publication: The RESOLUTE consortium: unlocking SLC transporters for drug discovery. Superti-Furga G, Lackner D, Wiedmer T, Ingles-Prieto A, Barbosa B, Girardi E, Goldmann U, Gurtl B, Klavins K, Klimek C, Lindinger S, Lineiro-Retes E, Muller AC, Onstein S, Redinger G, Reil D, Sedlyarov V, Wolf G, Crawford M, Everley R, ... Steppan CM. Nat Rev Drug Discov. 2020 Jul;19(7):429-430. doi: 10.1038/d41573-020-00056-6. PubMed 32265506.
Backbone
  Vector backbone: pDONR221
  Backbone manufacturer: Thermo Fisher Scientific
  Backbone size w/o insert (bp): 2550
  Vector type: Mammalian Expression
Growth in bacteria
  Bacterial resistance: Kanamycin, 50 μg/mL
  Growth temperature: 37°C
  Growth strain: Stbl3
  Copy number: High Copy
Gene/Insert
  Gene/Insert name: SLC5A4 (alt name: SAAT1, SGLT3, DJ90G24.4)
  Species: H. sapiens (human)
  Insert size (bp): 1977
  Entrez Gene: SLC5A4 (a.k.a. DJ90G24.4, SAAT1, SGLT3)
  Cloning method: Gateway Cloning
  Sequencing primers: 5′ M13-fwd; 3′ M13-rev
Terms and licenses: Academic/Nonprofit Terms; Industry Terms
Depositor comments: For more information on the full Resolute plasmid collection, please see www.addgene.org/depositor-collections/re-solute/. Please provide your feedback on this plasmid to the RESOLUTE consortium by filling out their RESOLUTE repository feedback form: https://forms.office.com/Pages/ResponsePage.aspx?id=0e05yklzmkS7rjFGQL4N7z4feCLQvEJAmVcOCM_u885UN1JJRko0Ukg4TVQwNTZLOUxPQVJWT1NHUCQlQCN0PWcu
How to cite: pDONR221_SLC5A4 was a gift from RESOLUTE Consortium & Giulio Superti-Furga (Addgene plasmid # 132170 ; http://n2t.net/addgene:132170 ; RRID:Addgene_132170)
