[The description below was written by a language model from this plasmid's Addgene catalogue record and pLannotate feature annotations shown in this document.]
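Description:
pDONR221_SLC5A4 is a Gateway entry clone built on the pDONR221 backbone, carrying a codon-optimized open reading frame for human SLC5A4 (also known as SGLT3 or SAAT1), a member of the solute carrier family 5 of sodium/glucose cotransporter-like proteins. The sequenced plasmid is about 4.5 kb. It replicates in E. coli from a high-copy ColE1/pUC-type origin and is selected with kanamycin through an aminoglycoside phosphotransferase (KanR) cassette. Although the catalogue lists the vector type as mammalian expression, the feature table shows no eukaryotic promoter or polyadenylation signal. The plasmid is therefore a shuttle for the ORF, not an expression construct in its own right.

The 1,977 bp SLC5A4 coding sequence lies between attL1 and attL2, the recombination sites recognised in the Gateway LR reaction. Incubation with LR Clonase and an attR-containing destination vector transfers the ORF directionally and in frame into whatever expression context the user chooses, which then supplies the promoter, tags, selection markers or viral elements. Upstream of attL1, the rrnB T1 and T2 terminators insulate the insert from read-through transcription originating in the backbone, which helps limit unintended expression in bacteria. A T7 promoter sits just beyond attL2, oriented back toward the insert. The short lacI and lacZα fragments annotated nearby are backbone remnants with no functional role. The annotation shows no epitope tag or reporter fused to the ORF, and the record does not state whether a stop codon is included.

The clone belongs to a large consortium collection of SLC transporter ORFs intended to support systematic functional study of solute carriers and drug discovery work on them.
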