Features (pLannotate 1.2.2; 10 found; start..end, strand, type, name):
    121..213     +  CDS            lacI (fragment): lac repressor; lacI; The lac repressor binds to the lac operator to inhibit transcription in E. coli. This inhibition can be relieved by adding lactose or isopropyl-β-D-thiogalactopyranoside (IPTG).
    268..295     -  terminator     rrnB T2 terminator: transcription terminator T2 from the E. coli rrnB gene
    427..470     +  terminator     rrnB T1 terminator: Escherichia coli rrnB; transcription terminator T1 from the E. coli rrnB gene
    517..553     -  CDS            lacZα (fragment): LacZα fragment of β-galactosidase; lacZ fragment
    569..668     +  protein_bind   attL1: mutant version of attL; recombination site for the Gateway® LR reaction LR Clonase™
    674..2650    +  CDS            SLC5A4: SC5A4_HUMAN - Also known as SAAT1, SGLT3 From Homo sapiens (Human).
   2652..2751    -  protein_bind   attL2: mutant version of attL; recombination site for the Gateway® LR reaction LR Clonase™
   2769..2787    -  promoter       T7 promoter: promoter for bacteriophage T7 RNA polymerase
   2921..3730    +  CDS            KanR: aminoglycoside phosphotransferase; aph(3')-Ia; confers resistance to kanamycin in bacteria or G418 (Geneticin®) in eukaryotes
   3877..4465    +  rep_origin     ori: high-copy-number ColE1/pMB1/pBR322/pUC origin of replication
>Addgene plasmid #132170 | pDONR221_SLC5A4 | addgene full sequence | sequence record 260980 | Addgene NGS Result
CTTTCCTGCGTTATCCCCTGATTCTGTGGATAACCGTATTACCGCCTTTGAGTGAGCTGATACCGCTCGC
CGCAGCCGAACGACCGAGCGCAGCGAGTCAGTGAGCGAGGAAGCGGAAGAGCGCCCAATACGCAAACCGC
CTCTCCCCGCGCGTTGGCCGATTCATTAATGCAGCTGGCACGACAGGTTTCCCGACTGGAAAGCGGGCAG
TGAGCGCAACGCAATTAATACGCGTACCGCTAGCCAGGAAGAGTTTGTAGAAACGCAAAAAGGCCATCCG
TCAGGATGGCCTTCTGCTTAGTTTGATGCCTGGCAGTTTATGGCGGGCGTCCTGCCCGCCACCCTCCGGG
CCGTTGCTTCACAACGTTCAAATCCGCTCCCGGCGGATTTGTCCTACTCAGGAGAGCGTTCACCGACAAA
CAACAGATAAAACGAAAGGCCCAGTCTTCCGACTGAGCCTTTCGTTTTATTTGATGCCTGGCAGTTCCCT
ACTCTCGCGTTAACGCTAGCATGGATGTTTTCCCAGTCACGACGTTGTAAAACGACGGCCAGTCTTAAGC
TCGGGCCCCAAATAATGATTTTATTTTGACTGATAGTGACCTGTTCGTTGCAACACATTGATGAGCAATG
CTTTTTTATAATGCCAACTTTGTACAAAAAAGCAGGCTCCACCATGGCCTCCACCGTGAGCCCATCCACA
ATCGCAGAGACCCCAGAGCCACCTCCACTGTCCGACCACATCAGAAACGCCGCCGATATCTCTGTGATCG
TGATCTACTTCCTGGTGGTCATGGCAGTGGGACTGTGGGCCATGCTGAAGACAAATAGAGGCACCATCGG
CGGCTTCTTTCTGGCAGGAAGGGATATGGCATGGTGGCCAATGGGCGCCTCTCTGTTTGCCAGCAACATC
GGCTCCAATCACTATGTGGGACTGGCAGGAACAGGAGCAGCAAGCGGCGTGGCCACAGTGACCTTCGAGT
GGACCAGCTCCGTGATGCTGCTGATCCTGGGCTGGATCTTTGTGCCAATCTACATCAAGTCCGGCGTGAT
GACCATGCCCGAGTACCTTAAAAAGCGCTTCGGAGGAGAGCGCCTGCAGGTGTACCTGAGCATCCTGTCC
CTGTTTATCTGCGTGGTGCTGCTGATCAGCGCCGACATCTTCGCCGGCGCCATCTTTATCAAGCTGGCCC
TGGGCCTGGATCTGTATCTGGCCATCTTCATCCTGCTGGCCATGACAGCCGTGTACACCACAACCGGAGG
ACTGGCATCTGTGATCTATACAGACACCCTGCAGACCATCATCATGCTGATCGGCAGCTTCATCCTGATG
GGCTTCGCCTTTAACGAAGTGGGCGGCTACGAGTCTTTTACAGAGAAGTATGTGAACGCCACCCCTAGCG
TGGTGGAGGGCGACAATCTGACAATCTCTGCCAGCTGCTACACCCCACGCGCCGATTCCTTCCACATCTT
TCGGGACGCAGTGACCGGCGATATCCCATGGCCAGGCATCATCTTCGGCATGCCCATCACAGCCCTGTGG
TATTGGTGTACCAATCAGGTCATCGTGCAGCGGTGCCTGTGCGGCAAGGATATGAGCCACGTGAAGGCCG
CCTGCATCATGTGCGCCTACCTGAAGCTGCTGCCTATGTTTCTGATGGTCATGCCAGGCATGATCAGCCG
GATCCTGTATACCGACATGGTGGCCTGCGTGGTGCCTTCCGAGTGCGTGAAGCACTGTGGCGTGGATGTG
GGCTGTACAAACTACGCCTATCCCACCATGGTGCTGGAGCTGATGCCTCAGGGCCTGAGAGGCCTGATGC
TGTCCGTGATGCTGGCCTCTCTGATGTCTAGCCTGACATCCATCTTCAATTCCGCCTCTACACTGTTTAC
CATCGACCTGTACACCAAGATGCGCAAGCAGGCCTCTGAGAAGGAGCTGCTGATCGCCGGCCGGATCTTC
GTGCTGCTGCTGACAGTGGTGAGCATCGTGTGGGTGCCCCTGGTGCAGGTGTCCCAGAACGGCCAGCTGA
TCCACTACACCGAGTCCATCTCCTCTTATCTGGGACCACCTATCGCAGCCGTGTTCGTGCTGGCCATCTT
TTGCAAGAGAGTGAATGAGCAGGGAGCATTCTGGGGACTGATGGTGGGACTGGCAATGGGACTGATCAGG
ATGATCACAGAGTTTGCATACGGAACCGGAAGCTGTCTGGCACCATCCAACTGCCCTAAGATCATCTGTG
GCGTGCACTACCTGTATTTTTCTATCGTGCTGTTCTTTGGCAGCATGCTGGTGACACTGGGCATCAGCCT
GCTGACCAAGCCTATCCCAGACGTGCACCTGTACCGGCTGTGCTGGGTGCTGAGAAATTCCACAGAGGAG
AGGATCGACATCGATGCCGAGGAGAAGTCTCAGGAGGAGACCGACGATGGCGTGGAGGAGGACTACCCCG
AGAAGTCTAGGGGCTGCCTGAAGAAGGCCTATGATCTGTTCTGTGGCCTGCAGAAGGGCCCTAAGCTGAC
AAAGGAGGAGGAGGAGGCCCTGAGCAAGAAGCTGACAGATACCTCTGAGCGGCCAAGCTGGAGAACCATC
GTGAACATCAATGCCATCCTGCTGCTGGCCGTGGTGGTGTTTATCCACGGCTACTATGCCGACCCAGCTT
TCTTGTACAAAGTTGGCATTATAAGAAAGCATTGCTTATCAATTTGTTGCAACGAACAGGTCACTATCAG
TCAAAATAAAATCATTATTTGCCATCCAGCTGATATCCCCTATAGTGAGTCGTATTACATGGTCATAGCT
GTTTCCTGGCAGCTCTGGCCCGTGTCTCAAAATCTCTGATGTTACATTGCACAAGATAAAAATATATCAT
CATGAACAATAAAACTGTCTGCTTACATAAACAGTAATACAAGGGGTGTTATGAGCCATATTCAACGGGA
AACGTCGAGGCCGCGATTAAATTCCAACATGGATGCTGATTTATATGGGTATAAATGGGCTCGCGATAAT
GTCGGGCAATCAGGTGCGACAATCTATCGCTTGTATGGGAAGCCCGATGCGCCAGAGTTGTTTCTGAAAC
ATGGCAAAGGTAGCGTTGCCAATGATGTTACAGATGAGATGGTCAGACTAAACTGGCTGACGGAATTTAT
GCCTCTTCCGACCATCAAGCATTTTATCCGTACTCCTGATGATGCATGGTTACTCACCACTGCGATCCCC
GGAAAAACAGCATTCCAGGTATTAGAAGAATATCCTGATTCAGGTGAAAATATTGTTGATGCGCTGGCAG
TGTTCCTGCGCCGGTTGCATTCGATTCCTGTTTGTAATTGTCCTTTTAACAGCGATCGCGTATTTCGTCT
CGCTCAGGCGCAATCACGAATGAATAACGGTTTGGTTGATGCGAGTGATTTTGATGACGAGCGTAATGGC
TGGCCTGTTGAACAAGTCTGGAAAGAAATGCATAAACTTTTGCCATTCTCACCGGATTCAGTCGTCACTC
ATGGTGATTTCTCACTTGATAACCTTATTTTTGACGAGGGGAAATTAATAGGTTGTATTGATGTTGGACG
AGTCGGAATCGCAGACCGATACCAGGATCTTGCCATCCTATGGAACTGCCTCGGTGAGTTTTCTCCTTCA
TTACAGAAACGGCTTTTTCAAAAATATGGTATTGATAATCCTGATATGAATAAATTGCAGTTTCATTTGA
TGCTCGATGAGTTTTTCTAATCAGAATTGGTTAATTGGTTGTAACACTGGCAGAGCATTACGCTGACTTG
ACGGGACGGCGCAAGCTCATGACCAAAATCCCTTAACGTGAGTTACGCGTCGTTCCACTGAGCGTCAGAC
CCCGTAGAAAAGATCAAAGGATCTTCTTGAGATCCTTTTTTTCTGCGCGTAATCTGCTGCTTGCAAACAA
AAAAACCACCGCTACCAGCGGTGGTTTGTTTGCCGGATCAAGAGCTACCAACTCTTTTTCCGAAGGTAAC
TGGCTTCAGCAGAGCGCAGATACCAAATACTGTTCTTCTAGTGTAGCCGTAGTTAGGCCACCACTTCAAG
AACTCTGTAGCACCGCCTACATACCTCGCTCTGCTAATCCTGTTACCAGTGGCTGCTGCCAGTGGCGATA
AGTCGTGTCTTACCGGGTTGGACTCAAGACGATAGTTACCGGATAAGGCGCAGCGGTCGGGCTGAACGGG
GGGTTCGTGCACACAGCCCAGCTTGGAGCGAACGACCTACACCGAACTGAGATACCTACAGCGTGAGCTA
TGAGAAAGCGCCACGCTTCCCGAAGGGAGAAAGGCGGACAGGTATCCGGTAAGCGGCAGGGTCGGAACAG
GAGAGCGCACGAGGGAGCTTCCAGGGGGAAACGCCTGGTATCTTTATAGTCCTGTCGGGTTTCGCCACCT
CTGACTTGAGCGTCGATTTTTGTGATGCTCGTCAGGGGGGCGGAGCCTATGGAAAAACGCCAGCAACGCG
GCCTTTTTACGGTTCCTGGCCTTTTGCTGGCCTTTTGCTCACATGTT
