>Addgene plasmid #132170 | pDONR221_SLC5A4 | depositor partial sequence | sequence record 253740 | Codon-optimized ORF of SLC5A4
ATGGCCTCCACCGTGAGCCCATCCACAATCGCAGAGACCCCAGAGCCACCTCCACTGTCCGACCACATCA
GAAACGCCGCCGATATCTCTGTGATCGTGATCTACTTCCTGGTGGTCATGGCAGTGGGACTGTGGGCCAT
GCTGAAGACAAATAGAGGCACCATCGGCGGCTTCTTTCTGGCAGGAAGGGATATGGCATGGTGGCCAATG
GGCGCCTCTCTGTTTGCCAGCAACATCGGCTCCAATCACTATGTGGGACTGGCAGGAACAGGAGCAGCAA
GCGGCGTGGCCACAGTGACCTTCGAGTGGACCAGCTCCGTGATGCTGCTGATCCTGGGCTGGATCTTTGT
GCCAATCTACATCAAGTCCGGCGTGATGACCATGCCCGAGTACCTTAAAAAGCGCTTCGGAGGAGAGCGC
CTGCAGGTGTACCTGAGCATCCTGTCCCTGTTTATCTGCGTGGTGCTGCTGATCAGCGCCGACATCTTCG
CCGGCGCCATCTTTATCAAGCTGGCCCTGGGCCTGGATCTGTATCTGGCCATCTTCATCCTGCTGGCCAT
GACAGCCGTGTACACCACAACCGGAGGACTGGCATCTGTGATCTATACAGACACCCTGCAGACCATCATC
ATGCTGATCGGCAGCTTCATCCTGATGGGCTTCGCCTTTAACGAAGTGGGCGGCTACGAGTCTTTTACAG
AGAAGTATGTGAACGCCACCCCTAGCGTGGTGGAGGGCGACAATCTGACAATCTCTGCCAGCTGCTACAC
CCCACGCGCCGATTCCTTCCACATCTTTCGGGACGCAGTGACCGGCGATATCCCATGGCCAGGCATCATC
TTCGGCATGCCCATCACAGCCCTGTGGTATTGGTGTACCAATCAGGTCATCGTGCAGCGGTGCCTGTGCG
GCAAGGATATGAGCCACGTGAAGGCCGCCTGCATCATGTGCGCCTACCTGAAGCTGCTGCCTATGTTTCT
GATGGTCATGCCAGGCATGATCAGCCGGATCCTGTATACCGACATGGTGGCCTGCGTGGTGCCTTCCGAG
TGCGTGAAGCACTGTGGCGTGGATGTGGGCTGTACAAACTACGCCTATCCCACCATGGTGCTGGAGCTGA
TGCCTCAGGGCCTGAGAGGCCTGATGCTGTCCGTGATGCTGGCCTCTCTGATGTCTAGCCTGACATCCAT
CTTCAATTCCGCCTCTACACTGTTTACCATCGACCTGTACACCAAGATGCGCAAGCAGGCCTCTGAGAAG
GAGCTGCTGATCGCCGGCCGGATCTTCGTGCTGCTGCTGACAGTGGTGAGCATCGTGTGGGTGCCCCTGG
TGCAGGTGTCCCAGAACGGCCAGCTGATCCACTACACCGAGTCCATCTCCTCTTATCTGGGACCACCTAT
CGCAGCCGTGTTCGTGCTGGCCATCTTTTGCAAGAGAGTGAATGAGCAGGGAGCATTCTGGGGACTGATG
GTGGGACTGGCAATGGGACTGATCAGGATGATCACAGAGTTTGCATACGGAACCGGAAGCTGTCTGGCAC
CATCCAACTGCCCTAAGATCATCTGTGGCGTGCACTACCTGTATTTTTCTATCGTGCTGTTCTTTGGCAG
CATGCTGGTGACACTGGGCATCAGCCTGCTGACCAAGCCTATCCCAGACGTGCACCTGTACCGGCTGTGC
TGGGTGCTGAGAAATTCCACAGAGGAGAGGATCGACATCGATGCCGAGGAGAAGTCTCAGGAGGAGACCG
ACGATGGCGTGGAGGAGGACTACCCCGAGAAGTCTAGGGGCTGCCTGAAGAAGGCCTATGATCTGTTCTG
TGGCCTGCAGAAGGGCCCTAAGCTGACAAAGGAGGAGGAGGAGGCCCTGAGCAAGAAGCTGACAGATACC
TCTGAGCGGCCAAGCTGGAGAACCATCGTGAACATCAATGCCATCCTGCTGCTGGCCGTGGTGGTGTTTA
TCCACGGCTACTATGCC
